Addgene plasmid #87228: pJOP-HTT-HR18Q
Purpose: HTT HR arms with 18 CAG repeats and piggyBac selection cassette
Depositing lab: Mahmoud Pouladi. Depositing organization: Translational Laboratory in Genetic Medicine, BMSI, A*STAR. Publication: Reversal of Phenotypic Abnormalities by CRISPR/Cas9-Mediated Gene Correction in Huntington Disease Patient-Derived Induced Pluripotent Stem Cells. Xu X, Tay Y, Sim B, Yoon SI, Huang Y, Ooi J, Utami KH, Ziaei A, Ng B, Radulescu C, Low D, Ng AY, Loh M, Venkatesh B, Ginhoux F, Augustine GJ, Pouladi MA. Stem Cell Reports. 2017 Feb 21. pii: S2213-6711(17)30038-3. doi: 10.1016/j.stemcr.2017.01.022. PubMed 28238795.
Backbone
  Vector backbone: PBHR100A-1
  Backbone manufacturer: SBI System Biosciences
  Total vector size (bp): 12069
  Vector type: Mammalian Expression
Growth in bacteria
  Bacterial resistance: Ampicillin, 100 μg/mL
  Growth temperature: 37°C
  Growth strain: NEB Stable
  Copy number: High Copy
Gene/Insert
  Gene/Insert name: 1.7kb HTT 5' homology arm, 2.5kb HTT 3' homology arm
  Species: H. sapiens (human)
  Promoter: EF1a driving selection cassette
  Cloning method: Restriction Enzyme; 5′ cloning site NheI/NotI (unknown if destroyed); 3′ cloning site BspQI (destroyed)/SpeI (unknown if destroyed)
  Sequencing primers: 5′ GTTTCGCCACCTCTGACTTG; 3′ TCATTTTGACTCACGCGGTC
Terms and licenses: Academic/Nonprofit Terms; Industry Terms: Not Available to Industry
How to cite: pJOP-HTT-HR18Q was a gift from Mahmoud Pouladi (Addgene plasmid # 87228 ; http://n2t.net/addgene:87228 ; RRID:Addgene_87228)
