[The description below was written by a language model from this plasmid's Addgene catalogue record.]
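Description:
pJOP-HTT-HR18Q is a homology-directed repair donor plasmid for editing the human huntingtin (HTT) locus, built on the PBHR100A-1 piggyBac homologous-recombination backbone from System Biosciences. It is catalogued as a mammalian expression vector of about 12.1 kb, is maintained in bacteria as a high-copy plasmid under ampicillin selection, and is grown in a recombination-deficient stable strain, a sensible choice given its repetitive CAG tract and transposon repeats.

The payload consists of two human HTT homology arms, a 5' arm of roughly 1.7 kb and a 3' arm of roughly 2.5 kb, carrying an 18-unit CAG repeat that lies within the normal, non-pathogenic range. These arms flank a piggyBac selection cassette driven by the EF1a promoter. The record does not specify which markers the cassette encodes, nor which arm carries the repeat. In this type of design, a nuclease-induced break at the target locus promotes recombination with the donor arms, replacing the endogenous repeat with the 18Q version while co-integrating the selection cassette so that correctly targeted clones can be enriched. Because the cassette is bounded by piggyBac transposon ends, it can later be removed by piggyBac transposase, which excises precisely and leaves little or no footprint in the edited allele.

According to the associated publication, the construct was used for CRISPR/Cas9-mediated correction of the expanded HTT allele in induced pluripotent stem cells derived from Huntington disease patients, producing isogenic corrected lines for comparison with their disease-bearing parental cells. No feature table was supplied, so the element details given here rest on the catalogue fields alone.
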