>Addgene plasmid #87228 | pJOP-HTT-HR18Q | addgene partial sequence | sequence record 174236 | Addgene partial NGS Result
AGCCCCGCGCCTTCGCCCGGGTGGGGCGCTGCGCTGTCAGCGGCCTTGCTGTGTGAGGCAGAACCTGCGG
GGGCAGGGGCGGGCTGGTTCCCTGGCCAGCCATTGGCAGAGTCCGCAGGCTAGGGCTGTCAATCATGCTG
GCCGGCGTGGCCCCGCCTCCGCCGGCGCGGCCCCGCCTCCGCCGGCGCAGCGTCTGGGACGCAAGGCGCC
GTGGGGGCTGCCGGGACGGGTCCAAGATGGACGGCCGCTCAGGTTCTGTTTTTACCTGCGGCCCAGAGCC
CCATTCATTGCCCCGGTGCTGAGCGGCGCCGCGAGTCGGCCCGAGGCCTCCGGGGACTGCCGTGCCGGGC
GGGAGACCGCCATGGCGACCCTGGAAAAGCTGATGAAGGCCTTCGAGTCCCTCAAGTCCTTCCAGCAGCA
GCAGCAGCAGCAGCAGCAGCAGCAGCAGCAGCAGCAGCAGCAACAGCCGCCACCGCCGCCGCCGCCGCCG
CCGCCTCCTCACCTACCACACCCGCCGCCGCAGGCACAGCCGCTGCTGCCTCAGCCGCAGCCGCCCCCGC
CGCCGCCCCCGCCGCCACCCGGCCCGGCTGTGGCTGAGGAGCCGCTGCACCGACCGTGAGTTTGGGCCCG
CTGCAGCTCCCTGTCCCGGCGGGTCCCAGGCTACGGCGGGGATGGCGGTAACCCTGCAGCCTGCGGGCCG
GCGACACGAACCCCCGGCCCCGCAGAGACAGAGTGACCCAGCAACCCAGAGCCCATGAGGGACACCCGCC
CCCTCCTGGGGCGAGGCCTTCCCCCACTTCAGCCCCGCTCCCTCACTTGGGTCTTCCCTTGTCCTCTCGC
GAGGGGAGGCAGAGCCTTGTTGGGGCCTGTCCTGAATTCACCGAGGGGAGTCACGGCCTCAGCCCTCTCG
CCCTTCGCAGGATGCGAAGAGTTGGGGCGAGAACTTGTTTCTTTTTATTTGCGAGAAACCAGGGCGGGGG
TTCTTGCGGCCGCGGTCTCATTAACCCTAGAAAGATAATCATATTGTGACGTACGTTAAAGATAATCATG
CGTAAAATTGACGCATGTGTTTTATCGGTCTGTATATCGAGGTTTATTTATTAATTTGAATAGATATTAA
GTTTTATTATATTTACACTTACATACTAATAATAAATTCAACAAACAATTTATTTATGTTTATTTATTTA
TTAAAAAAAAACAAAAACTCAAAATTTCTTCTATAAAGTAACAAAACTTTTATGAGGGACAGCCCCCCCC
CAAAGCCCCCAGGGATGTAATTACGTCCCTCCCCCGCTAGGGGGCAGCAGCGAGCCGCCCGGGGCTCCGC
TCCGGTCCGGCGCTCCCCCCGCATCCCCGAGCCGGCAGCGTGCGGGGACAGCCCGGGCACGGGGAAGGTG
GCACGGGATCGCTTTCCTCTGAACGCTTCTCGCTGCTCTTTGAGCCTGCAGACACCTGGGGGGATACGGG
GAAAAGGCCTCCAAGGCCAAGGATCTGCGATCGCTCCGGTGCCCGTCAGTGGGCAGAGCGCACATCGCCC
ACAGTCCCCGAGAAGTTGGGGGGAGGGGTCGGCAATTGAACGGGTGCCTAGAGAAGGTGGCGCGGGGTAA
ACTGGGAAAGTGATGTCGTGTACTGGCTCCGCCTTTTTCCCGAGGGTGGGGGAGAACCGTATATAAGTGC
AGTAGTCGCCGTGAACGTTCTTTTTCGCAACGGGTTTGCCGCCAGAACACAGCTGAAGCTTCGAGGGGCT
CGCATCTCTCCTTCACGCGCCCGCCGCCCTACCTGAGGCCGCCATCCACGCCGGTTGAGTCGCGTTCTGC
CGCCTCCCGCCTGTGGTGCCTCCTGAACTGCGTCCGCCGTCTAGGTAAGTTTAAAGCTCAGGTCGAGACA
GGGCCTTTGTCCGGCGCTCCCTTGGAGCCTACCTAGACTCAGCCGGCTCTCCACGCTTTGCCTGACCCTG
CTTGCTCAACTCTACGTCTTTGTTTCGTTTTCTGTTCTGCGCCGTTACAGATCCAAGCTGTGACCGGCGC
CTACTCTAGACGCCACCATGGAGAGCGACGAGAGCGGCCTGCCCGCCATGGAGATCGAGTGCCGCATCAC
CGGCACCCTGAACGGCGTGGAGTTCGAGCTGGTGGGCGGCGGAGAGGGCACCCCCAAGCAGGGCCGCATG
ACCAACAAGATGAAAAGCACCAAAGGCGCCCTGACCTTCAGCCCCTACCTGCTGAGCCACGTGATGGGCT
ACGGCTTCTACCACTTCGGCACCTACCCCAGCGGCTACGAGAACCCCTTCCTGCACGCCATCAACAACGG
CGGCTACACCAACACCCGCATCGAGAAGTACGAGGACGGCGGCGTGCTGCACGTGAGCTTCAGCTACCGC
TGCGAGGCCGGCCGCGTGATCGGCGACTTCAAGGTGGTGGGCACCGGCTTCCCCGAGGACAGCGTGATCT
TCACCGACAAGATCATCCGCAGCAACGCCACCGTGGAGCACCTGCACCCCATGGGCGATAACGTGCTGGT
GGGCAGCTTCGCCCGCACCTTCAGCCTGCGCGACGGCGGCTACTACAGCTTCGTGGTGGACAGCCACATG
CACTTCAAGAGCGCCATCCACCCCAGCATCCTGCAGAACGGGGGCCCCATGTTCGCCTTCCGCCGCGTGG
AGGAGCTGCACAGCAACACCGAGCTGGGCATCGTGGAGTACCAGCACGCCTTCAAGACCCCCATCGCCTT
CGCCAGATCCCGCGCTCAGTCGTCCAATTCTGCCGTGGACGGCACCGCCGGACCCGGCTCCACCGGATCT
CGCGAGGGCAGAGGAAGTCTTCTAACATGCGGTGACGTGGAGGAGAATCCCGGCCCTATGACCGAGTACA
AGCCCACGGTGCGCCTCGCCACCCGCGACGACGTCCCCAGGGCCGTACGCACCCTCGCCGCCGCGTTCGC
CGACTACCCCGCCACGCGCCACACCGTCGATCCGGACCGCCACATCGAGCGGGTCACCGAGCTGCAAGAA
CTCTTCCTCACGCGCGTCGGGCTCGACATCGGCAAGGTGTGGGTCGCGGACGACGGCGCCGCGGTGGCGG
TCTGGACCACGCCGGAGAGCGTCGAAGCGGGGGCGGTGTTCGCCGAGATCGGCCCGCGCATGGCCGAGTT
GAGCGGTTCCCGGCTGGCCGCGCAGCAACAGATGGAAGGCCTCCTGGCGCCGCACCGGCCCAAGGAGCCC
GCGTGGTTCCTGGCCACCGTCGGCGTCTCGCCCGACCACCAGGGCAAGGGTCTGGGCAGCGCCGTCGTGC
TCCCCGGAGTGGAGGCGGCCGAGCGCGCCGGGGTGCCCGCCTTCCTGGAGACATCCGCGCCCCGCAACCT
CCCCTTCTACGAGCGGCTCGGCTTCACCGTCACCGCCGACGTCGAGGTGCCCGAAGGACCGCGCACCTGG
TGCATGACCCGCAAGCCCGGTGCCACCGGTGAGGGCAGAGGAAGTCTTCTAACATGCGGTGACGTGGAGG
AGAATCCCGGCCCTGCTTCGTACCCCGGCCATCAACACGCGTCTGCGTTCGACCAGGCTGCGCGTTCTCG
CGGCCATAGCAACCGACGTACGGCGTTGCGCCCTCGCCGGCAGCAAGAAGCCACGGAAGTCCGCCCGGAG
CAGAAAATGCCCACGCTACTGCGGGTTTATATAGACGGTCCCCACGGGATGGGGAAAACCACCACCACGC
AACTGCTGGTGGCCCTGGGTTCGCGCGACGATATCGTCTACGTACCCGAGCCGATGACTTACTGGCGGGT
GCTGGGGGCTTCCGAGACAATCGCGAACATCTACACCACACAACACCGCCTCGACCAGGGTGAGATATCG
GCCGGGGACGCGGCGGTGGTAATGACAAGCGCCCAGATAACAATGGGCATGCCTTATGCCGTGACCGACG
CCGTTCTGGCTCCTCATATCGGGGGGGAGGCTGGGAGCTCACATGCCCCGCCCCCGGCCCTCACCCTCAT
CTTCGACCGCCATCCCATCGCCGCCCTCCTGTGCTACCCGGCCGCGCGGTACCTTATGGGCAGCATGACC
CCCCAGGCCGTGCTGGCGTTCGTGGCCCTCATCCCGCCGACCTTGCCCGGCACCAACATCGTGCTTGGGG
CCCTTCCGGAGGACAGACACATCGACCGCCTGGCCAAACGCCAGCGCCCCGGCGAGCGGCTGGACCTGGC
TATGCTGGCTGCGATTCGCCGCGTTTACGGGCTACTTGCCAATACGGTGCGGTATCTGCAGTGCGGCGGG
TCGTGGCGGGAGGACTGGGGACAGCTTTCGGGGACGGCCGTGCCGCCCCAGGGTGCCGAGCCCCAGAGCA
ACGCGGGCCCACGACCCCATATCGGGGACACGTTATTTACCCTGTTTCGGGCCCCCGAGTTGCTGGCCCC
CAACGGCGACCTGTATAACGTGTTTGCCTGGGCCTTGGACGTCTTGGCCAAACGCCTCCGTTCCATGCAC
GTCTTTATCCTGGATTACGACCAATCGCCCGCCGGCTGCCGGGACGCCCTGCTGCAACTTACCTCCGGGA
TGGTCCAGACCCACGTCACCACCCCCGGCTCCATACCGACGATATGCGACCTGGCGCGCACGTTTGCCCG
GGAGATGGGGGAGGCTAACTGATTTTCATCGATTTCTCGAGCTTCTACTGTCTGGTTAGACCGTTAACTA
AACTTGTTTATTGCAGCTTATAATGGTTACAAATAAAGCAATAGCATCACAAATTTCACAAATAAAGCAT
TTTTTTCACTGCATTCTAGTTGTGGTTTGTCCAAACTCATCAATGTATCTTATCATGTCTGGAATTGACT
CAAATGATGTCAATTAGTCTATCAGAAGCTCATCTCCTTCCGGGGGACAAGACATCCCTGTTTAATATTT
AAACAGCAGTGTTCCCAAACTGGGTTCTTATATCCCTTGCTCTGGTCAACCAGGTTGCAGGGTTTCCTGT
CCTCACAGGAACGAAGTCCCTAAAGAAACAGTGGCAGCCAGGTTTAGCCCCGGAATTGACTGGATTCCTT
TTTTAGGGCCCATTGGTATGGCTTTTTCCCCGTATCCCCCCAGGTGTCTGCAGGCTCAAAGAGCAGCGAG
AAGCGTTCAGAGGAAAGCGATCCCGTGCCACCTTCCCCGTGCCCGGGCTGTCCCCGCACGCTGCCGGCTC
GGGGATGCGGGGGGAGCGCCGGACCGGAGCGGAGCCCCGGGCGGCTCGCTGCTGCCCCCTAGCGGGGGAG
GGACGTAATTACATCCCTGGGGGCTTTGGGGGGGGGCTGTCCCTGATATCTATAACAAGAAAATATATAT
ATAATAAGTTATCACGTAAGTAGAACATGAAATAACAATATAATTATCGTATGAGTTAAATCTTAAAAGT
CACGTAAAAGATAATCATGCGTCATTTTGACTCACGCGGTCGTTATAGTTCAAAATCAGTGACACTTACC
GCATTGACAAGCACGCCTCACGGGAGCTCCAAGCGGCGACTGAGATGTCCTAAATGCACAGCGACGGATT
CGCGCTATTTAGAAAGAGAGAGCAATATTTCAAGAATGCATGCGTCAATTTTACGCAGACTATCTTTCTA
GGGTTAACTGCGTTGTGAAGAGAACTTGGAGGAGCCGAGATTTGCTCAGTGCCACTTCCCTCTTCTAGTC
TGAGAGGGAAGAGGGCTGGGGGCGCGGGACACTTCGAGAGGAGGCGGGGTTTGGAGCTGGAG
